>Addgene plasmid #188582 | L444P GBA pcDNA3.1 | addgene full sequence | sequence record 371438 | Addgene NGS Result
GACGGATCGGGAGATCTCCCGATCCCCTATGGTGCACTCTCAGTACAATCTGCTCTGATGCCGCATAGTT
AAGCCAGTATCTGCTCCCTGCTTGTGTGTTGGAGGTCGCTGAGTAGTGCGCGAGCAAAATTTAAGCTACA
ACAAGGCAAGGCTTGACCGACAATTGCATGAAGAATCTGCTTAGGGTTAGGCGTTTTGCGCTGCTTCGCG
ATGTACGGGCCAGATATACGCGTTGACATTGATTATTGACTAGTTATTAATAGTAATCAATTACGGGGTC
ATTAGTTCATAGCCCATATATGGAGTTCCGCGTTACATAACTTACGGTAAATGGCCCGCCTGGCTGACCG
CCCAACGACCCCCGCCCATTGACGTCAATAATGACGTATGTTCCCATAGTAACGCCAATAGGGACTTTCC
ATTGACGTCAATGGGTGGAGTATTTACGGTAAACTGCCCACTTGGCAGTACATCAAGTGTATCATATGCC
AAGTACGCCCCCTATTGACGTCAATGACGGTAAATGGCCCGCCTGGCATTATGCCCAGTACATGACCTTA
TGGGACTTTCCTACTTGGCAGTACATCTACGTATTAGTCATCGCTATTACCATGGTGATGCGGTTTTGGC
AGTACATCAATGGGCGTGGATAGCGGTTTGACTCACGGGGATTTCCAAGTCTCCACCCCATTGACGTCAA
TGGGAGTTTGTTTTGGCACCAAAATCAACGGGACTTTCCAAAATGTCGTAACAACTCCGCCCCATTGACG
CAAATGGGCGGTAGGCGTGTACGGTGGGAGGTCTATATAAGCAGAGCTCTCTGGCTAACTAGAGAACCCA
CTGCTTACTGGCTTATCGAAATTAATACGACTCACTATAGGGAGACCCAAGCTGGCTAGCGTTTAAACTT
AAGCTTGGTACCGAGCTCGGATCCACTAGTCCAGTGTGGTGGAATTCTGCAGATATCCAGCACAGTGGCG
GCCGCGAGGGGATGGAGTTTTCAAGTCCTTCCAGAGAGGAATGTCCCAAGCCTTTGAGTAGGGTAAGCAT
CATGGCTGGCAGCCTCACAGGATTGCTTCTACTTCAGGCAGTGTCGTGGGCATCAGGTGCCCGCCCCTGC
ATCCCTAAAAGCTTCGGCTACAGCTCGGTGGTGTGTGTCTGCAATGCCACATACTGTGACTCCTTTGACC
CCCCGACCTTTCCTGCCCTTGGTACCTTCAGCCGCTATGAGAGTACACGCAGTGGGCGACGGATGGAGCT
GAGTATGGGGCCCATCCAGGCTAATCACACGGGCACAGGCCTGCTACTGACCCTGCAGCCAGAACAGAAG
TTCCAGAAAGTGAAGGGATTTGGAGGGGCCATGACAGATGCTGCTGCTCTCAACATCCTTGCCCTGTCAC
CCCCTGCCCAAAATTTGCTACTTAAATCGTACTTCTCTGAAGAAGGAATCGGATATAACATCATCCGGGT
ACCCATGGCCAGCTGTGACTTCTCCATCCGCACCTACACCTATGCAGACACCCCTGATGATTTCCAGTTG
CACAACTTCAGCCTCCCAGAGGAAGATACCAAGCTCAAGATACCCCTGATTCACCGAGCCCTGCAGTTGG
CCCAGCGTCCCGTTTCACTCCTTGCCAGCCCCTGGACATCACCCACTTGGCTCAAGACCAATGGAGCGGT
GAATGGGAAGGGGTCACTCAAGGGACAGCCCGGAGACATCTACCACCAGACCTGGGCCAGATACTTTGTG
AAGTTCCTGGATGCCTATGCTGAGCACAAGTTACAGTTCTGGGCAGTGACAGCTGAAAATGAGCCTTCTG
CTGGGCTGTTGAGTGGATACCCCTTCCAGTGCCTGGGCTTCACCCCTGAACATCAGCGAGACTTCATTGC
CCGTGACCTAGGTCCTACCCTCGCCAACAGTACTCACCACAATGTCCGCCTACTCATGCTGGATGACCAA
CGCTTGCTGCTGCCCCACTGGGCAAAGGTGGTACTGACAGACCCAGAAGCAGCTAAATATGTTCATGGCA
TTGCTGTACATTGGTACCTGGACTTTCTGGCTCCAGCCAAAGCCACCCTAGGGGAGACACACCGCCTGTT
CCCCAACACCATGCTCTTTGCCTCAGAGGCCTGTGTGGGCTCCAAGTTCTGGGAGCAGAGTGTGCGGCTA
GGCTCCTGGGATCGAGGGATGCAGTACAGCCACAGCATCATCACGAACCTCCTGTACCATGTGGTCGGCT
GGACCGACTGGAACCTTGCCCTGAACCCCGAAGGAGGACCCAATTGGGTGCGTAACTTTGTCGACAGTCC
CATCATTGTAGACATCACCAAGGACACGTTTTACAAACAGCCCATGTTCTACCACCTTGGCCACTTCAGC
AAGTTCATTCCTGAGGGCTCCCAGAGAGTGGGGCTGGTTGCCAGTCAGAAGAACGACCCGGACGCAGTGG
CACTGATGCATCCCGATGGCTCTGCTGTTGTGGTCGTGCTAAACCGCTCCTCTAAGGATGTGCCTCTTAC
CATCAAGGATCCTGCTGTGGGCTTCCTGGAGACAATCTCACCTGGCTACTCCATTCACACCTACCTGTGG
CGTCGCCAGTGATCTAGAGGGCCCGTTTAAACCCGCTGATCAGCCTCGACTGTGCCTTCTAGTTGCCAGC
CATCTGTTGTTTGCCCCTCCCCCGTGCCTTCCTTGACCCTGGAAGGTGCCACTCCCACTGTCCTTTCCTA
ATAAAATGAGGAAATTGCATCGCATTGTCTGAGTAGGTGTCATTCTATTCTGGGGGGTGGGGTGGGGCAG
GACAGCAAGGGGGAGGATTGGGAAGACAATAGCAGGCATGCTGGGGATGCGGTGGGCTCTATGGCTTCTG
AGGCGGAAAGAACCAGCTGGGGCTCTAGGGGGTATCCCC
[124 nt withheld, positions 2910-3033]
C
[91 nt withheld, positions 3035-3125]
A
[49 nt withheld, positions 3127-3175]
CCTTTGACGTTGGAGTCCACGTTCTTT
[37 nt withheld, positions 3203-3239]
ACCCTATCTCGGTCTATTCTTTTGATTTATAAGGGATTTTGCCGATTTCGGCCTATTGGTTAAAAAATGA
GCTGATTTAACAAAAATTTAACGCGAATTAATTCTGTGGAATGTGTGTCAGTTAGGGTGTGGAAAGTCCC
CAGGCTCCCCAGCAGGCAGAAGTATGCAAAGCATGCATCTCAATTAGTCAGCAACCAGGTGTGGAAAGTC
CCCAGGCTCCCCAGCAGGCAGAAGTATGCAAAGCATGCATCTCAATTAGTCAGCAACCATAGTCCCGCCC
CTAACTCCGCCCATCCCGCCCCTAACTCCGCCCAGTTCCGCCCATTCTCCGCCCCATGGCTGACTAATTT
TTTTTATTTATGCAGAGGCCGAGGCCGCCTCTGCCTCTGAGCTATTCCAGAAGTAGTGAGGAGGCTTTTT
TGGAGGCCTAGGCTTTTGCAAAAAGCTCCCGGGAGCTTGTATATCCATTTTCGGATCTGATCAAGAGACA
GGATGAGGATCGTTTCGCATGATTGAACAAGATGGATTGCACGCAGGTTCTCCGGCCGCTTGGGTGGAGA
GGCTATTCGGCTATGACTGGGCACAACAGACAATCGGCTGCTCTGATGCCGCCGTGTTCCGGCTGTCAGC
GCAGGGGCGCCCGGTTCTTTTTGTCAAGACCGACCTGTCCGGTGCCCTGAATGAACTGCAGGACGAGGCA
GCGCGGCTATCGTGGCTGGCCACGACGGGCGTTCCTTGCGCAGCTGTGCTCGACGTTGTCACTGAAGCGG
GAAGGGACTGGCTGCTATTGGGCGAAGTGCCGGGGCAGGATCTCCTGTCATCTCACCTTGCTCCTGCCGA
GAAAGTATCCATCATGGCTGATGCAATGCGGCGGCTGCATACGCTTGATCCGGCTACCTGCCCATTCGAC
CACCAAGCGAAACATCGCATCGAGCGAGCACGTACTCGGATGGAAGCCGGTCTTGTCGATCAGGATGATC
TGGACGAAGAGCATCAGGGGCTCGCGCCAGCCGAACTGTTCGCCAGGCTCAAGGCGCGCATGCCCGACGG
CGAGGATCTCGTCGTGACCCATGGCGATGCCTGCTTGCCGAATATCATGGTGGAAAATGGCCGCTTTTCT
GGATTCATCGACTGTGGCCGGCTGGGTGTGGCGGACCGCTATCAGGACATAGCGTTGGCTACCCGTGATA
TTGCTGAAGAGCTTGGCGGCGAATGGGCTGACCGCTTCCTCGTGCTTTACGGTATCGCCGCTCCCGATTC
GCAGCGCATCGCCTTCTATCGCCTTCTTGACGAGTTCTTCTGAGCGGGACTCTGGGGTTCGAAATGACCG
ACCAAGCGACGCCCAACCTGCCATCACGAGATTTCGATTCCACCGCCGCCTTCTATGAAAGGTTGGGCTT
CGGAATCGTTTTCCGGGACGCCGGCTGGATGATCCTCCAGCGCGGGGATCTCATGCTGGAGTTCTTCGCC
CACCCCAACTTGTTTATTGCAGCTTATAATGGTTACAAATAAAGCAATAGCATCACAAATTTCACAAATA
AAGCATTTTTTTCACTGCATTCTAGTTGTGGTTTGTCCAAACTCATCAATGTATCTTATCATGTCTGTAT
ACCGTCGACCTCTAGCTAGAGCTTGGCGTAATCATGGTCATAGCTGTTTCCTGTGTGAAATTGTTATCCG
CTCACAATTCCACACAACATACGAGCCGGAAGCATAAAGTGTAAAGCCTGGGGTGCCTAATGAGTGAGCT
AACTCACATTAATTGCGTTGCGCTCACTGCCCGCTTTCCAGTCGGGAAACCTGTCGTGCCAGCTGCATTA
ATGAATCGGCCAACGCGCGGGGAGAGGCGGTTTGCGTATTGGGCGCTCTTCCGCTTCCTCGCTCACTGAC
TCGCTGCGCTCGGTCGTTCGGCTGCGGCGAGCGGTATCAGCTCACTCAAAGGCGGTAATACGGTTATCCA
CAGAATCAGGGGATAACGCAGGAAAGAACATGTGAGCAAAAGGCCAGCAAAAGGCCAGGAACCGTAAAAA
GGCCGCGTTGCTGGCGTTTTTCCATAGGCTCCGCCCCCCTGACGAGCATCACAAAAATCGACGCTCAAGT
CAGAGGTGGCGAAACCCGACAGGACTATAAAGATACCAGGCGTTTCCCCCTGGAAGCTCCCTCGTGCGCT
CTCCTGTTCCGACCCTGCCGCTTACCGGATACCTGTCCGCCTTTCTCCCTTCGGGAAGCGTGGCGCTTTC
TCATAGCTCACGCTGTAGGTATCTCAGTTCGGTGTAGGTCGTTCGCTCCAAGCTGGGCTGTGTGCACGAA
CCCCCCGTTCAGCCCGACCGCTGCGCCTTATCCGGTAACTATCGTCTTGAGTCCAACCCGGTAAGACACG
ACTTATCGCCACTGGCAGCAGCCACTGGTAACAGGATTAGCAGAGCGAGGTATGTAGGCGGTGCTACAGA
GTTCTTGAAGTGGTGGCCTAACTACGGCTACACTAGAAGAACAGTATTTGGTATCTGCGCTCTGCTGAAG
CCAGTTACCTTCGGAAAAAGAGTTGGTAGCTCTTGATCCGGCAAACAAACCACCGCTGGTAGCGGTGGTT
TTTTTGTTTGCAAGCAGCAGATTACGCGCAGAAAAAAAGGATCTCAAGAAGATCCTTTGATCTTTTCTAC
GGGGTCTGACGCTCAGTGGAACGAAAACTCACGTTAAGGGATTTTGGTCATGAGATTATCAAAAAGGATC
TTCACCTAGATCCTTTTAAATTAAAAATGAAGTTTTAAATCAATCTAAAGTATATATGAGTAAACTTGGT
CTGACAGTTACCAATGCTTAATCAGTGAGGCACCTATCTCAGCGATCTGTCTATTTCGTTCATCCATAGT
TGCCTGACTCCCCGTCGTGTAGATAACTACGATACGGGAGGGCTTACCATCTGGCCCCAGTGCTGCAATG
ATACCGCGAGACCCACGCTCACCGGCTCCAGATTTATCAGCAATAAACCAGCCAGCCGGAAGGGCCGAGC
GCAGAAGTGGTCCTGCAACTTTATCCGCCTCCATCCAGTCTATTAATTGTTGCCGGGAAGCTAGAGTAAG
TAGTTCGCCAGTTAATAGTTTGCGCAACGTTGTTGCCATTGCTACAGGCATCGTGGTGTCACGCTCGTCG
TTTGGTATGGCTTCATTCAGCTCCGGTTCCCAACGATCAAGGCGAGTTACATGATCCCCCATGTTGTGCA
AAAAAGCGGTTAGCTCCTTCGGTCCTCCGATCGTTGTCAGAAGTAAGTTGGCCGCAGTGTTATCACTCAT
GGTTATGGCAGCACTGCATAATTCTCTTACTGTCATGCCATCCGTAAGATGCTTTTCTGTGACTGGTGAG
TACTCAACCAAGTCATTCTGAGAATAGTGTATGCGGCGACCGAGTTGCTCTTGCCCGGCGTCAATACGGG
ATAATACCGCGCCACATAGCAGAACTTTAAAAGTGCTCATCATTGGAAAACGTTCTTCGGGGCGAAAACT
CTCAAGGATCTTACCGCTGTTGAGATCCAGTTCGATGTAACCCACTCGTGCACCCAACTGATCTTCAGCA
TCTTTTACTTTCACCAGCGTTTCTGGGTGAGCAAAAACAGGAAGGCAAAATGCCGCAAAAAAGGGAATAA
GGGCGACACGGAAATGTTGAATACTCATACTCTTCCTTTTTCAATATTATTGAAGCATTTATCAGGGTTA
TTGTCTCATGAGCGGATACATATTTGAATGTATTTAGAAAAATAAACAAATAGGGGTTCCGCGCACATTT
CCCCGAAAAGTGCCACCTGACGTC
Features (pLannotate 1.2.2; 20 found; start..end, strand, type, name):
     28..80      -  misc_feature   bom (fragment): basis of mobility region from pBR322
    235..614     +  enhancer       CMV enhancer: human cytomegalovirus immediate early enhancer
    615..818     +  promoter       CMV promoter: human cytomegalovirus (CMV) immediate early promoter
    814..847     +  LTR            5' LTR (truncated) (fragment): truncated 5' long terminal repeat (LTR) from HIV-1
    863..881     +  promoter       T7 promoter: promoter for bacteriophage T7 RNA polymerase
    992..2599    +  CDS            GBA: GLCM_HUMAN - Also known as GC, GLUC. Experimental evidence at protein level: Swiss-Prot protein existence level 1. Glucosylceramidase that catalyzes, within the lysosomal compartment, the hydrolysis of glucosylceramide/GlcCer into free ceramide and glucose (PubMed:9201993, PubMed:24211208, PubMed:15916907). Thereby, plays a central role in the degradation of complex lipids and the turnover of cellular membranes (PubMed:27378698). Through the production of ceramides, participates in the PKC-activated salvage pathway of ceramide formation (PubMed:19279011). Also plays a role in cholesterol metab
   2640..2864    +  polyA_signal   bGH poly(A) signal: bovine growth hormone polyadenylation signal
   2868..2889    +  promoter       SV40 promoter (fragment): SV40 enhancer and early promoter
   2910..3338    +  rep_origin     f1 ori (sequence partly withheld): f1 bacteriophage origin of replication; arrow indicates direction of (+) strand synthesis
   3352..3681    +  promoter       SV40 promoter: SV40 enhancer and early promoter
   3748..4539    +  CDS            neo: KKA2_KLEPN - Also known as kan, nptII. Experimental evidence at protein level: Swiss-Prot protein existence level 1. Resistance to kanamycin, neomycin, paromomycin, ribostamycin, butirosin and gentamicin B. From Klebsiella pneumoniae.
   4563..4721    +  CDS            ble (fragment): BLE_KLEPN - Experimental evidence at protein level: Swiss-Prot protein existence level 1. Binding protein with a strong affinity to the bleomycin family of antibiotics. Binds to CL990; an antimitotic-antibiotic compound. From Klebsiella pneumoniae.
   4716..4837    +  polyA_signal   SV40 poly(A) signal: SV40 polyadenylation signal
   4910..4926    -  protein_bind   lac operator: The lac repressor binds to the lac operator to inhibit transcription in E. coli. This inhibition can be relieved by adding lactose or isopropyl-β-D-thiogalactopyranoside (IPTG). lac repressor encoded by lacI
   4934..4964    -  promoter       lac promoter: promoter for the E. coli lac operon
   4979..5000    -  protein_bind   CAP binding site: CAP binding activates transcription in the presence of cAMP. E. coli catabolite activator protein
   5013..5105    -  CDS            lacI (fragment): lac repressor; lacI; The lac repressor binds to the lac operator to inhibit transcription in E. coli. This inhibition can be relieved by adding lactose or isopropyl-β-D-thiogalactopyranoside (IPTG).
   5288..5876    -  rep_origin     ori: high-copy-number ColE1/pMB1/pBR322/pUC origin of replication
   6047..6907    -  CDS            AmpR: β-lactamase; bla; confers resistance to ampicillin, carbenicillin, and related antibiotics
   6908..7012    -  promoter       AmpR promoter: bla
