[The description below was written by a language model from this plasmid's Addgene catalogue record and pLannotate feature annotations shown in this document.]
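Description:
L444P GBA pcDNA3.1 is a mammalian expression plasmid built on the pcDNA3.1(+) backbone and carrying the human GBA (GBA1) coding sequence with the L444P substitution. GBA encodes lysosomal glucosylceramidase, which hydrolyses glucosylceramide to ceramide and glucose. The roughly 1.75 kb insert was cloned between NotI and XbaI and supplies its own start and stop codons; no epitope tag or reporter is recorded or annotated, so the protein appears to be expressed untagged. In the 7,043 nt sequenced record, the GBA open reading frame lies downstream of the human cytomegalovirus immediate-early enhancer and promoter and upstream of the bovine growth hormone polyadenylation signal, giving strong constitutive transcription in transfected mammalian cells. A T7 promoter between the CMV promoter and the insert allows in vitro transcription or serves as a sequencing primer site.

The plasmid is propagated in E. coli through a high-copy ColE1/pUC-type origin with ampicillin resistance (β-lactamase under its own promoter), and an f1 origin is present for single-stranded DNA production. For mammalian selection, an SV40 early promoter drives the neomycin phosphotransferase gene followed by an SV40 poly(A) signal, permitting G418 selection of stable lines. Several short annotated fragments (a truncated HIV-1 LTR, ble, lacI, the lac promoter/operator region and bom) are most likely automated partial matches to backbone sequence rather than functional elements.

The stated purpose is ectopic expression of L444P GBA. The associated publication examined GBA variants in relation to alpha-synuclein aggregation and lipid droplet accumulation in human cell lines, which suggests use as a mutant expression construct in such cell models.
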