Addgene plasmid #188582: L444P GBA pcDNA3.1
Purpose: Ectopic expression L444P GBA
Depositing lab: Anthony Schapira. Depositing organization: University College London. Publication: The GBA variant E326K is associated with alpha-synuclein aggregation and lipid droplet accumulation in human cell lines. Smith LJ, Bolsinger MM, Chau KY, Gegg ME, Schapira AHV. Hum Mol Genet. 2022 Sep 20:ddac233. doi: 10.1093/hmg/ddac233. PubMed 36130205.
Backbone
  Vector backbone: pcDNA 3.1 (+)
  Backbone manufacturer: ThermoFisher
  Vector type: Mammalian Expression
  Selectable markers: Neomycin (select with G418)
Growth in bacteria
  Bacterial resistance: Ampicillin, 100 μg/mL
  Growth temperature: 37°C
  Growth strain: DH5alpha
  Copy number: High Copy
Gene/Insert
  Gene/Insert name: GBA
  Species: H. sapiens (human)
  Insert size (bp): 1750
  Mutation: L444P
  Entrez Gene: GBA1 (a.k.a. GBA, GCB, GLUC)
  Promoter: CMV
  Cloning method: Restriction Enzyme; 5′ cloning site NotI (5', carrying its own ATG) (unknown if destroyed); 3′ cloning site XbaI (3', carrying its own TGA) (unknown if destroyed)
Terms and licenses: Academic/Nonprofit Terms; Industry Terms: Not Available to Industry
How to cite: L444P GBA pcDNA3.1 was a gift from Anthony Schapira (Addgene plasmid # 188582 ; http://n2t.net/addgene:188582 ; RRID:Addgene_188582)
