>Addgene plasmid #188582 | L444P GBA pcDNA3.1 | depositor partial sequence | sequence record 366000 | L444P GBA gene
CCCGGTTCAATAATACGACTCACTATAGGGAGACCCAAGCTGGCTAGCGTTTAAACTTAAGCTTGGTACC
GAGCTCGGATCCACTAGTCCAGTGTGGTGGAATTCTGCAGATATCCAGCACAGTGGCGGCCGCGAGGGGA
TGGAGTTTTCAAGTCCTTCCAGAGAGGAATGTCCCAAGCCTTTGAGTAGGGTAAGCATCATGGCTGGCAG
CCTCACAGGATTGCTTCTACTTCAGGCAGTGTCGTGGGCATCAGGTGCCCGCCCCTGCATCCCTAAAAGC
TTCGGCTACAGCTCGGTGGTGTGTGTCTGCAATGCCACATACTGTGACTCCTTTGACCCCCCGACCTTTC
CTGCCCTTGGTACCTTCAGCCGCTATGAGAGTACACGCAGTGGGCGACGGATGGAGCTGAGTATGGGGCC
CATCCAGGCTAATCACACGGGCACAGGCCTGCTACTGACCCTGCAGCCAGAACAGAAGTTCCAGAAAGTG
AAGGGATTTGGAGGGGCCATGACAGATGCTGCTGCTCTCAACATCCTTGCCCTGTCACCCCCTGCCCAAA
ATTTGCTACTTAAATCGTACTTCTCTGAAGAAGGAATCGGATATAACATCATCCGGGTACCCATGGCCAG
CTGTGACTTCTCCATCCGCACCTACACCTATGCAGACACCCCTGATGATTTCCAGTTGCACAACTTCAGC
CTCCCAGAGGAAGATACCAAGCTCAAGATACCCCTGATTCACCGAGCCCTGCAGTTGGCCCAGCGTCCCG
TTTCACTCCTTGCCAGCCCCTGGACATCACCCACTTGGCTCAAGACCAATGGAGCGGTGAATGGGAAGGG
GTCACTCAAGGGACAGCCCGGAGACATCTACCACCAGACCTGGGCCAGATACTTTGTGAAGTTCCTGGAT
GCCTATGCTGAGCACAAGTTACAGTTCTGGGCAGTGACAGCTGAAAATGAGCCTTCTGCTGGGCTGTTGA
GTGGATACCCCTTCCAGTGCCTGGGCTTCACCCCTGAACATCAGCGAGACTTCATTGCCCGTGACCTAGG
TCCTACCCTCGCCAACAGTACTCACCACAATGTCCGCCTACTCATGCTGGATGACCAACGCTTGCTGCTG
CCCCACTGGGCAAAGGTGGTACTGACAGACCCAGAAGCAGCTAAATATGTTCATGGCATTGCTGTACATT
GGTACCTGGACTTTCTGGCTCCAGCCAAAGCCACCCTAGGGGAGACACACCGCCTGTTCCCCAACACCAT
GCTCTTTGCCTCAGAGGCCTGTGTGGGCTCCAAGTTCTGGGAGCAGAGTGTGCGGCTAGGCTCCTGGGAT
CGAGGGATGCAGTACAGCCACAGCATCATCACGAACCTCCTGTACCATGTGGTCGGCTGGACCGACTGGA
ACCTTGCCCTGAACCCCGAAGGAGGACCCAATTGGGTGCGTAACTTTGTCGACAGTCCCATCATTGTAGA
CATCACCAAGGACACGTTTTACAAACAGCCCATGTTCTACCACCTTGGCCACTTCAGCAAGTTCATTCCT
GAGGGCTCCCAGAGAGTGGGGCTGGTTGCCAGTCAGAAGAACGACCCGGACGCAGTGGCACTGATGCATC
CCGATGGCTCTGCTGTTGTGGTCGTGCTAAACCGCTCCTCTAAGGATGTGCCTCTTACCATCAAGGATCC
TGCTGTGGGCTTCCTGGAGACAATCTCACCTGGCTACTCCATTCACACCTACCTGTGGCGTCGCCAGTGA
